Addgene plasmid #90758: MCM2 F5.1 gRNA
Purpose: 3rd generation lentiviral gRNA plasmid targeting human MCM2
Depositing lab: Iain Cheeseman. Depositing organization: Whitehead Institute for Biomedical Research. Publication: Large-Scale Analysis of CRISPR/Cas9 Cell-Cycle Knockouts Reveals the Diversity of p53-Dependent Responses to Cell-Cycle Defects. McKinley KL, Cheeseman IM. Dev Cell. 2017 Feb 27;40(4):405-420.e2. doi: 10.1016/j.devcel.2017.01.012. Epub 2017 Feb 16. PubMed 28216383.
Backbone
  Vector backbone: pLenti-sgRNA
  Backbone manufacturer: Eric Lander & David Sabatini labs (Addgene plasmid #71409)
  Backbone size w/o insert (bp): 9151
  Vector type: Lentiviral, CRISPR
  Selectable markers: Puromycin
Growth in bacteria
  Bacterial resistance: Ampicillin, 100 μg/mL
  Growth temperature: 37°C
  Growth strain: NEB Stable
  Copy number: Unknown
Gene/Insert
  Gene/Insert name: MCM2 (Guide Designation F5.1) (alt name: pKMKO series)
  gRNA/shRNA sequence: CACCGATCATTGCCTCGCCGACGC
  Species: H. sapiens (human)
  Promoter: U6
  Cloning method: Restriction Enzyme; 5′ cloning site BsmBI (destroyed during cloning); 3′ cloning site BsmBI (destroyed during cloning)
  Sequencing primers: 5′ hU6-F (5'-GAGGGCCTATTTCCCATGATT-3'); 3′ EF1a-R (5'-CACGGCGACTACTGCACTTA-3')
Terms and licenses: Academic/Nonprofit Terms; Industry Terms: Not Available to Industry
Depositor comments: Please note that gRNA target sequence listed is not strictly the 20nt spacer sequence, but also contains the 5' BsmBI overhang. For more information about knockout human cell lines generated using this plasmid, please see http://cellcycleknockouts.wi.mit.edu/ .
How to cite: MCM2 F5.1 gRNA was a gift from Iain Cheeseman (Addgene plasmid # 90758 ; http://n2t.net/addgene:90758 ; RRID:Addgene_90758)
