[The description below was written by a language model from this plasmid's Addgene catalogue record and pLannotate feature annotations shown in this document.]
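Description:
MCM2 F5.1 gRNA is a third-generation lentiviral CRISPR guide plasmid built on the pLenti-sgRNA backbone and designed to express a single guide RNA against human MCM2. It is propagated in E. coli through a high-copy ColE1/pUC-type origin with ampicillin selection (AmpR/β-lactamase). The backbone also carries an f1 origin, an SV40 origin and poly(A) signal, and remnants of lac/lacZα cloning-vector sequence. The catalogue lists the empty backbone as 9,151 bp, whereas the annotated full sequence is 7,301 nt. One possible explanation is loss of a stuffer fragment when the guide was cloned, but the record does not say.

The viral portion runs from an RSV promoter fused to a truncated HIV-1 5' LTR, which makes genomic RNA production Tat-independent, through the Ψ packaging signal with a partial gag fragment, the RRE for Rev-dependent export, and a cPPT/CTS, ending in a self-inactivating ΔU3 3' LTR. Within this frame, a human U6 RNA polymerase III promoter drives the MCM2 spacer, which was inserted as an oligo duplex between BsmBI sites that were destroyed in cloning. The spacer is fused to the Streptococcus pyogenes guide scaffold, annotated here as a tracrRNA fragment. Downstream, an EF-1α core promoter drives puromycin N-acetyltransferase for selection of transduced mammalian cells, with a WPRE to enhance expression.

No Cas9 is encoded, so the nuclease must be supplied separately, for example by a Cas9-expressing cell line. The plasmid belongs to a guide series used in a large-scale analysis of cell-cycle gene knockouts in human cells.
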