Features (pLannotate 1.2.2; 27 found; start..end, strand, type, name):
     74..95      +  protein_bind   CAP binding site: CAP binding activates transcription in the presence of cAMP. E. coli catabolite activator protein
    110..140     +  promoter       lac promoter: promoter for the E. coli lac operon
    148..164     +  protein_bind   lac operator: The lac repressor binds to the lac operator to inhibit transcription in E. coli. This inhibition can be relieved by adding lactose or isopropyl-β-D-thiogalactopyranoside (IPTG). lac repressor encoded by lacI
    209..227     +  promoter       T3 promoter: promoter for bacteriophage T3 RNA polymerase
    255..481     +  promoter       RSV promoter: Rous sarcoma virus enhancer/promoter
    482..662     +  LTR            5' LTR (truncated): truncated 5' long terminal repeat (LTR) from HIV-1
    709..834     +  misc_feature   HIV-1 Ψ: packaging signal of human immunodeficiency virus type 1
    818..1181    +  CDS            HIV-1 gag (fragment): gag protein from human immunodeficiency virus 1; gag
   1327..1560    +  misc_feature   RRE: The Rev response element (RRE) of HIV-1 allows for Rev-dependent mRNA export from the nucleus to the cytoplasm.
   1937..1963    +  CDS            Rev (fragment): human immunodeficiency virus 1 (HIV-1) Rev protein; rev; enhances nuclear export of unspliced and incompletely spliced viral mRNAs
   1967..2207    +  promoter       U6 promoter: RNA polymerase III promoter for human U6 snRNA
   2254..2321    +  misc_RNA       tracrRNA (fragment): trans-activating CRISPR RNA for the Streptococcus pyogenes CRISPR/Cas9 system
   2370..2487    +  misc_feature   cPPT/CTS: central polypurine tract and central termination sequence of HIV-1
   2556..2767    +  promoter       EF-1α core promoter: core promoter for human elongation factor EF-1α
   2793..3392    +  CDS            PuroR (fragment): puromycin N-acetyltransferase; pac from Streptomyces; confers resistance to puromycin
   3408..3996    +  misc_feature   WPRE: woodchuck hepatitis virus posttranscriptional regulatory element
   4047..4066    +  misc_feature   cPPT/CTS (fragment): central polypurine tract and central termination sequence of HIV-1
   4068..4301    +  LTR            3' LTR (ΔU3): self-inactivating 3' long terminal repeat (LTR) from HIV-1
   4379..4500    +  polyA_signal   SV40 poly(A) signal: SV40 polyadenylation signal
   4540..4675    +  rep_origin     SV40 ori: SV40 origin of replication
   4696..4714    -  promoter       T7 promoter: promoter for bacteriophage T7 RNA polymerase
   4722..4877    +  CDS            lacZα (fragment): LacZα fragment of β-galactosidase; lacZ fragment
   4882..5310    +  rep_origin     f1 ori (sequence partly withheld): f1 bacteriophage origin of replication; arrow indicates direction of (+) strand synthesis
   5363..5467    +  promoter       AmpR promoter: bla
   5468..6328    +  CDS            AmpR: β-lactamase; bla; confers resistance to ampicillin, carbenicillin, and related antibiotics
   6499..7087    +  rep_origin     ori: high-copy-number ColE1/pMB1/pBR322/pUC origin of replication
   7270..61      +  CDS            lacI (fragment) (across the origin): lac repressor; lacI; The lac repressor binds to the lac operator to inhibit transcription in E. coli. This inhibition can be relieved by adding lactose or isopropyl-β-D-thiogalactopyranoside (IPTG).
>Addgene plasmid #90758 | MCM2 F5.1 gRNA | addgene full sequence | sequence record 182972 | Addgene NGS Result
GTTGGCCGATTCATTAATGCAGCTGGCACGACAGGTTTCCCGACTGGAAAGCGGGCAGTGAGCGCAACGC
AATTAATGTGAGTTAGCTCACTCATTAGGCACCCCAGGCTTTACACTTTATGCTTCCGGCTCGTATGTTG
TGTGGAATTGTGAGCGGATAACAATTTCACACAGGAAACAGCTATGACCATGATTACGCCAAGCGCGCAA
TTAACCCTCACTAAAGGGAACAAAAGCTGGAGCTGCAAGCTTAATGTAGTCTTATGCAATACTCTTGTAG
TCTTGCAACATGGTAACGATGAGTTAGCAACATGCCTTACAAGGAGAGAAAAAGCACCGTGCATGCCGAT
TGGTGGAAGTAAGGTGGTACGATCGTGCCTTATTAGGAAGGCAACAGACGGGTCTGACATGGATTGGACG
AACCACTGAATTGCCGCATTGCAGAGATATTGTATTTAAGTGCCTAGCTCGATACATAAACGGGTCTCTC
TGGTTAGACCAGATCTGAGCCTGGGAGCTCTCTGGCTAACTAGGGAACCCACTGCTTAAGCCTCAATAAA
GCTTGCCTTGAGTGCTTCAAGTAGTGTGTGCCCGTCTGTTGTGTGACTCTGGTAACTAGAGATCCCTCAG
ACCCTTTTAGTCAGTGTGGAAAATCTCTAGCAGTGGCGCCCGAACAGGGACTTGAAAGCGAAAGGGAAAC
CAGAGGAGCTCTCTCGACGCAGGACTCGGCTTGCTGAAGCGCGCACGGCAAGAGGCGAGGGGCGGCGACT
GGTGAGTACGCCAAAAATTTTGACTAGCGGAGGCTAGAAGGAGAGAGATGGGTGCGAGAGCGTCAGTATT
AAGCGGGGGAGAATTAGATCGCGATGGGAAAAAATTCGGTTAAGGCCAGGGGGAAAGAAAAAATATAAAT
TAAAACATATAGTATGGGCAAGCAGGGAGCTAGAACGATTCGCAGTTAATCCTGGCCTGTTAGAAACATC
AGAAGGCTGTAGACAAATACTGGGACAGCTACAACCATCCCTTCAGACAGGATCAGAAGAACTTAGATCA
TTATATAATACAGTAGCAACCCTCTATTGTGTGCATCAAAGGATAGAGATAAAAGACACCAAGGAAGCTT
TAGACAAGATAGAGGAAGAGCAAAACAAAAGTAAGACCACCGCACAGCAAGCGGCCGCTGATCTTCAGAC
CTGGAGGAGGAGATATGAGGGACAATTGGAGAAGTGAATTATATAAATATAAAGTAGTAAAAATTGAACC
ATTAGGAGTAGCACCCACCAAGGCAAAGAGAAGAGTGGTGCAGAGAGAAAAAAGAGCAGTGGGAATAGGA
GCTTTGTTCCTTGGGTTCTTGGGAGCAGCAGGAAGCACTATGGGCGCAGCGTCAATGACGCTGACGGTAC
AGGCCAGACAATTATTGTCTGGTATAGTGCAGCAGCAGAACAATTTGCTGAGGGCTATTGAGGCGCAACA
GCATCTGTTGCAACTCACAGTCTGGGGCATCAAGCAGCTCCAGGCAAGAATCCTGGCTGTGGAAAGATAC
CTAAAGGATCAACAGCTCCTGGGGATTTGGGGTTGCTCTGGAAAACTCATTTGCACCACTGCTGTGCCTT
GGAATGCTAGTTGGAGTAATAAATCTCTGGAACAGATTTGGAATCACACGACCTGGATGGAGTGGGACAG
AGAAATTAACAATTACACAAGCTTAATACACTCCTTAATTGAAGAATCGCAAAACCAGCAAGAAAAGAAT
GAACAAGAATTATTGGAATTAGATAAATGGGCAAGTTTGTGGAATTGGTTTAACATAACAAATTGGCTGT
GGTATATAAAATTATTCATAATGATAGTAGGAGGCTTGGTAGGTTTAAGAATAGTTTTTGCTGTACTTTC
TATAGTGAATAGAGTTAGGCAGGGATATTCACCATTATCGTTTCAGACCCACCTCCCAACCCCGAGGGGA
CCCAGAGAGGGCCTATTTCCCATGATTCCTTCATATTTGCATATACGATACAAGGCTGTTAGAGAGATAA
TTAGAATTAATTTGACTGTAAACACAAAGATATTAGTACAAAATACGTGACGTAGAAAGTAATAATTTCT
TGGGTAGTTTGCAGTTTTAAAATTATGTTTTAAAATGGACTATCATATGCTTACCGTAACTTGAAAGTAT
TTCGATTTCTTGGCTTTATATATCTTGTGGAAAGGACGAAACACCGATCATTGCCTCGCCGACGCGTTTA
AGAGCTATGCTGGAAACAGCATAGCAAGTTTAAATAAGGCTAGTCCGTTATCAACTTGAAAAAGTGGCAC
CGAGTCGGTGCTTTTTTTGAATTCTAGATCTTGAGACAAATGGCAGTATTCATCCACAATTTTAAAAGAA
AAGGGGGGATTGGGGGGTACAGTGCAGGGGAAAGAATAGTAGACATAATAGCAACAGACATACAAACTAA
AGAATTACAAAAACAAATTACAAAAATTCAAAATTTTCGGGTTTATTACAGGGACAGCAGAGATCCACTT
TGGCGCCGGCTCGAGTGGCTCCGGTGCCCGTCAGTGGGCAGAGCGCACATCGCCCACAGTCCCCGAGAAG
TTGGGGGGAGGGGTCGGCAATTGAACCGGTGCCTAGAGAAGGTGGCGCGGGGTAAACTGGGAAAGTGATG
TCGTGTACTGGCTCCGCCTTTTTCCCGAGGGTGGGGGAGAACCGTATATAAGTGCAGTAGTCGCCGTGAA
CGTTCTTTTTCGCAACGGGTTTGCCGCCAGAACACAGGTGTCGTGACGCGGGATCCGCCACCATGACCGA
GTACAAGCCCACGGTGCGCCTCGCCACCCGCGACGACGTCCCCAGGGCCGTACGCACCCTCGCCGCCGCG
TTCGCCGACTACCCCGCCACGCGCCACACCGTCGATCCGGACCGCCACATCGAGCGGGTCACCGAGCTGC
AAGAACTCTTCCTCACGCGCGTCGGGCTCGACATCGGCAAGGTGTGGGTCGCGGACGACGGCGCCGCGGT
GGCGGTCTGGACCACGCCGGAGAGCGTCGAAGCGGGGGCGGTGTTCGCCGAGATCGGCCCGCGCATGGCC
GAGTTGAGCGGTTCCCGGCTGGCCGCGCAGCAACAGATGGAAGGCCTCCTGGCGCCGCACCGGCCCAAGG
AGCCCGCGTGGTTCCTGGCCACCGTCGGAGTCTCGCCCGACCACCAGGGCAAGGGTCTGGGCAGCGCCGT
CGTGCTCCCCGGAGTGGAGGCGGCCGAGCGCGCCGGGGTGCCCGCCTTCCTGGAGACCTCCGCGCCCCGC
AACCTCCCCTTCTACGAGCGGCTCGGCTTCACCGTCACCGCCGACGTCGAGGTGCCCGAAGGACCGCGCA
CCTGGTGCATGACCCGCAAGCCCGGTGCCTGAACGCGTTAAGTCGACAATCAACCTCTGGATTACAAAAT
TTGTGAAAGATTGACTGGTATTCTTAACTATGTTGCTCCTTTTACGCTATGTGGATACGCTGCTTTAATG
CCTTTGTATCATGCTATTGCTTCCCGTATGGCTTTCATTTTCTCCTCCTTGTATAAATCCTGGTTGCTGT
CTCTTTATGAGGAGTTGTGGCCCGTTGTCAGGCAACGTGGCGTGGTGTGCACTGTGTTTGCTGACGCAAC
CCCCACTGGTTGGGGCATTGCCACCACCTGTCAGCTCCTTTCCGGGACTTTCGCTTTCCCCCTCCCTATT
GCCACGGCGGAACTCATCGCCGCCTGCCTTGCCCGCTGCTGGACAGGGGCTCGGCTGTTGGGCACTGACA
ATTCCGTGGTGTTGTCGGGGAAATCATCGTCCTTTCCTTGGCTGCTCGCCTGTGTTGCCACCTGGATTCT
GCGCGGGACGTCCTTCTGCTACGTCCCTTCGGCCCTCAATCCAGCGGACCTTCCTTCCCGCGGCCTGCTG
CCGGCTCTGCGGCCTCTTCCGCGTCTTCGCCTTCGCCCTCAGACGAGTCGGATCTCCCTTTGGGCCGCCT
CCCCGCGTCGACTTTAAGACCAATGACTTACAAGGCAGCTGTAGATCTTAGCCACTTTTTAAAAGAAAAG
GGGGGACTGGAAGGGCTAATTCACTCCCAACGAAGACAAGATCTGCTTTTTGCTTGTACTGGGTCTCTCT
GGTTAGACCAGATCTGAGCCTGGGAGCTCTCTGGCTAACTAGGGAACCCACTGCTTAAGCCTCAATAAAG
CTTGCCTTGAGTGCTTCAAGTAGTGTGTGCCCGTCTGTTGTGTGACTCTGGTAACTAGAGATCCCTCAGA
CCCTTTTAGTCAGTGTGGAAAATCTCTAGCAGTACGTATAGTAGTTCATGTCATCTTATTATTCAGTATT
TATAACTTGCAAAGAAATGAATATCAGAGAGTGAGAGGAACTTGTTTATTGCAGCTTATAATGGTTACAA
ATAAAGCAATAGCATCACAAATTTCACAAATAAAGCATTTTTTTCACTGCATTCTAGTTGTGGTTTGTCC
AAACTCATCAATGTATCTTATCATGTCTGGCTCTAGCTATCCCGCCCCTAACTCCGCCCATCCCGCCCCT
AACTCCGCCCAGTTCCGCCCATTCTCCGCCCCATGGCTGACTAATTTTTTTTATTTATGCAGAGGCCGAG
GCCGCCTCGGCCTCTGAGCTATTCCAGAAGTAGTGAGGAGGCTTTTTTGGAGGCCTAGGGACGTACCCAA
TTCGCCCTATAGTGAGTCGTATTACGCGCGCTCACTGGCCGTCGTTTTACAACGTCGTGACTGGGAAAAC
CCTGGCGTTACCCAACTTAATCGCCTTGCAGCACATCCCCCTTTCGCCAGCTGGCGTAATAGCGAAGAGG
CCCGCACCGATCGCCCTTCCCAACAGTTGCGCAGCCTGAATGGCGAATGGG
[124 nt withheld, positions 4882-5005]
C
[91 nt withheld, positions 5007-5097]
A
[49 nt withheld, positions 5099-5147]
CCTTTGACGTTGGAGTCCACGTTCTTT
[37 nt withheld, positions 5175-5211]
ACCCTATCTCGGTCTATTCTTTTGATTTATAAGGGATTTTGCCGATTTCGGCCTATTGGTTAAAAAATGA
GCTGATTTAACAAAAATTTAACGCGAATTTTAACAAAATATTAACGCTTACAATTTAGGTGGCACTTTTC
GGGGAAATGTGCGCGGAACCCCTATTTGTTTATTTTTCTAAATACATTCAAATATGTATCCGCTCATGAG
ACAATAACCCTGATAAATGCTTCAATAATATTGAAAAAGGAAGAGTATGAGTATTCAACATTTCCGTGTC
GCCCTTATTCCCTTTTTTGCGGCATTTTGCCTTCCTGTTTTTGCTCACCCAGAAACGCTGGTGAAAGTAA
AAGATGCTGAAGATCAGTTGGGTGCACGAGTGGGTTACATCGAACTGGATCTCAACAGCGGTAAGATCCT
TGAGAGTTTTCGCCCCGAAGAACGTTTTCCAATGATGAGCACTTTTAAAGTTCTGCTATGTGGCGCGGTA
TTATCCCGTATTGACGCCGGGCAAGAGCAACTCGGTCGCCGCATACACTATTCTCAGAATGACTTGGTTG
AGTACTCACCAGTCACAGAAAAGCATCTTACGGATGGCATGACAGTAAGAGAATTATGCAGTGCTGCCAT
AACCATGAGTGATAACACTGCGGCCAACTTACTTCTGACAACGATCGGAGGACCGAAGGAGCTAACCGCT
TTTTTGCACAACATGGGGGATCATGTAACTCGCCTTGATCGTTGGGAACCGGAGCTGAATGAAGCCATAC
CAAACGACGAGCGTGACACCACGATGCCTGTAGCAATGGCAACAACGTTGCGCAAACTATTAACTGGCGA
ACTACTTACTCTAGCTTCCCGGCAACAATTAATAGACTGGATGGAGGCGGATAAAGTTGCAGGACCACTT
CTGCGCTCGGCCCTTCCGGCTGGCTGGTTTATTGCTGATAAATCTGGAGCCGGTGAGCGTGGGTCTCGCG
GTATCATTGCAGCACTGGGGCCAGATGGTAAGCCCTCCCGTATCGTAGTTATCTACACGACGGGGAGTCA
GGCAACTATGGATGAACGAAATAGACAGATCGCTGAGATAGGTGCCTCACTGATTAAGCATTGGTAACTG
TCAGACCAAGTTTACTCATATATACTTTAGATTGATTTAAAACTTCATTTTTAATTTAAAAGGATCTAGG
TGAAGATCCTTTTTGATAATCTCATGACCAAAATCCCTTAACGTGAGTTTTCGTTCCACTGAGCGTCAGA
CCCCGTAGAAAAGATCAAAGGATCTTCTTGAGATCCTTTTTTTCTGCGCGTAATCTGCTGCTTGCAAACA
AAAAAACCACCGCTACCAGCGGTGGTTTGTTTGCCGGATCAAGAGCTACCAACTCTTTTTCCGAAGGTAA
CTGGCTTCAGCAGAGCGCAGATACCAAATACTGTTCTTCTAGTGTAGCCGTAGTTAGGCCACCACTTCAA
GAACTCTGTAGCACCGCCTACATACCTCGCTCTGCTAATCCTGTTACCAGTGGCTGCTGCCAGTGGCGAT
AAGTCGTGTCTTACCGGGTTGGACTCAAGACGATAGTTACCGGATAAGGCGCAGCGGTCGGGCTGAACGG
GGGGTTCGTGCACACAGCCCAGCTTGGAGCGAACGACCTACACCGAACTGAGATACCTACAGCGTGAGCT
ATGAGAAAGCGCCACGCTTCCCGAAGGGAGAAAGGCGGACAGGTATCCGGTAAGCGGCAGGGTCGGAACA
GGAGAGCGCACGAGGGAGCTTCCAGGGGGAAACGCCTGGTATCTTTATAGTCCTGTCGGGTTTCGCCACC
TCTGACTTGAGCGTCGATTTTTGTGATGCTCGTCAGGGGGGCGGAGCCTATGGAAAAACGCCAGCAACGC
GGCCTTTTTACGGTTCCTGGCCTTTTGCTGGCCTTTTGCTCACATGTTCTTTCCTGCGTTATCCCCTGAT
TCTGTGGATAACCGTATTACCGCCTTTGAGTGAGCTGATACCGCTCGCCGCAGCCGAACGACCGAGCGCA
GCGAGTCAGTGAGCGAGGAAGCGGAAGAGCGCCCAATACGCAAACCGCCTCTCCCCGCGC
